>Addgene plasmid #131799 | pAcGFP-Hyg-CTCF-N1 | depositor full sequence | sequence record 254637 | pAcGFP-Hyg-CTCF-N1 sequence 7936 bps
TAGTTATTAATAGTAATCAATTACGGGGTCATTAGTTCATAGCCCATATATGGAGTTCCGCGTTACATAA
CTTACGGTAAATGGCCCGCCTGGCTGACCGCCCAACGACCCCCGCCCATTGACGTCAATAATGACGTATG
TTCCCATAGTAACGCCAATAGGGACTTTCCATTGACGTCAATGGGTGGAGTATTTACGGTAAACTGCCCA
CTTGGCAGTACATCAAGTGTATCATATGCCAAGTACGCCCCCTATTGACGTCAATGACGGTAAATGGCCC
GCCTGGCATTATGCCCAGTACATGACCTTATGGGACTTTCCTACTTGGCAGTACATCTACGTATTAGTCA
TCGCTATTACCATGGTGATGCGGTTTTGGCAGTACATCAATGGGCGTGGATAGCGGTTTGACTCACGGGG
ATTTCCAAGTCTCCACCCCATTGACGTCAATGGGAGTTTGTTTTGGCACCAAAATCAACGGGACTTTCCA
AAATGTCGTAACAACTCCGCCCCATTGACGCAAATGGGCGGTAGGCGTGTACGGTGGGAGGTCTATATAA
GCAGAGCTGGTTTAGTGAACCGTCAGATCCGCTAGCGCTACCGGACTCAGATCTCGAGCTCAAGCTTATG
GAAGGTGATGCAGTCGAAGCCATTGTGGAGGAGTCCGAAACTTTTATTAAAGGAAAGGAGAGAAAGACTT
ACCAGAGACGCCGGGAAGGGGGCCAGGAAGAAGATGCCTGCCACTTACCCCAGAACCAGACGGATGGGGG
TGAGGTGGTCCAGGATGTCAACAGCAGTGTACAGATGGTGATGATGGAACAGCTGGACCCCACCCTTCTT
CAGATGAAGACTGAAGTAATGGAGGGCACAGTGGCTCCAGAAGCAGAGGCTGCTGTGGACGATACCCAGA
TTATAACTTTACAGGTTGTAAATATGGAGGAACAGCCCATAAACATAGGAGAACTTCAGCTTGTTCAAGT
ACCTGTTCCTGTGACTGTACCTGTTGCTACCACTTCAGTAGAAGAACTTCAGGGGGCTTATGAAAATGAA
GTGTCTAAAGAGGGCCTTGCGGAAAGTGAACCCATGATATGCCACACCCTACCTTTGCCTGAAGGGTTTC
AGGTGGTTAAAGTGGGGGCCAATGGAGAGGTGGAGACACTAGAACAAGGGGAACTTCCACCCCAGGAAGA
TCCTAGTTGGCAAAAAGACCCAGACTATCAGCCACCAGCCAAAAAAACAAAGAAAACCAAAAAGAGCAAA
CTGCGTTATACAGAGGAGGGCAAAGATGTAGATGTGTCTGTCTACGATTTTGAGGAAGAACAGCAGGAGG
GTCTGCTATCAGAGGTTAATGCAGAGAAAGTGGTTGGTAATATGAAGCCTCCAAAGCCAACAAAAATTAA
AAAGAAAGGTGTAAAGAAGACATTCCAGTGTGAGCTTTGCAGTTACACGTGTCCACGGCGTTCAAATTTG
GATCGTCACATGAAAAGCCACACTGATGAGAGACCACACAAGTGCCATCTCTGTGGCAGGGCATTCAGAA
CAGTCACCCTCCTGAGGAATCACCTTAACACACACACAGGTACTCGTCCTCACAAGTGCCCAGACTGCGA
CATGGCCTTTGTGACCAGTGGAGAATTGGTTCGGCATCGTCGTTACAAACACACCCACGAGAAGCCATTC
AAGTGTTCCATGTGCGATTACGCCAGTGTAGAAGTCAGCAAATTAAAACGTCACATTCGCTCTCATACTG
GAGAGCGTCCGTTTCAGTGCAGTTTGTGCAGTTATGCCAGCAGGGACACATACAAGCTGAAAAGGCACAT
GAGAACCCATTCAGGGGAAAAGCCTTATGAATGTTATATTTGTCATGCTCGGTTTACCCAAAGTGGTACC
ATGAAGATGCACATTTTACAGAAGCACACAGAAAATGTGGCCAAATTTCACTGTCCCCACTGTGACACAG
TCATAGCCCGAAAAAGTGATTTGGGTGTCCACTTGCGAAAGCAGCATTCCTATATTGAGCAAGGCAAGAA
ATGCCGTTACTGTGATGCTGTGTTTCATGAGCGCTATGCCCTCATCCAGCATCAGAAGTCACACAAGAAT
GAGAAGCGCTTTAAGTGTGACCAGTGTGATTACGCTTGTAGACAGGAGAGGCACATGATCATGCACAAGC
GCACCCACACCGGGGAGAAGCCTTACGCCTGCAGCCACTGCGATAAGACCTTCCGCCAGAAGCAGCTTCT
CGACATGCACTTCAAGCGCTATCACGACCCCAACTTCGTCCCTGCGGCTTTTGTCTGTTCTAAGTGTGGG
AAAACATTTACACGTCGGAATACCATGGCAAGACATGCTGATAATTGTGCTGGCCCAGATGGCGTAGAGG
GGGAAAATGGAGGAGAAACGAAGAAGAGTAAACGTGGAAGAAAAAGAAAGATGCGCTCTAAGAAAGAAGA
TTCCTCTGACAGTGAAAATGCTGAACCAGATCTGGACGACAATGAGGATGAGGAGGAGCCTGCCGTAGAA
ATTGAACCTGAGCCAGAGCCTCAGCCTGTGACCCCAGCCCCACCACCCGCCAAGAAGCGGAGAGGACGAC
CCCCTGGCAGAACCAACCAGCCCAAACAGAACCAGCCAACAGCTATCATTCAGGTTGAAGACCAGAATAC
AGGTGCAATTGAGAACATTATAGTTGAAGTAAAAAAAGAGCCAGATGCTGAGCCCGCAGAGGGAGAGGAA
GAGGAGGCCCAGCCAGCTGCCACAGATGCCCCCAACGGAGACCTCACGCCCGAGATGATCCTCAGCATGA
TGGACCGGCCGGATCCACCGGTCATGGTGAGCAAGGGCGCCGAGCTGTTCACCGGCATCGTGCCCATCCT
GATCGAGCTGAATGGCGATGTGAATGGCCACAAGTTCAGCGTGAGCGGCGAGGGCGAGGGCGATGCCACC
TACGGCAAGCTGACCCTGAAGTTCATCTGCACCACCGGCAAGCTGCCTGTGCCCTGGCCCACCCTGGTGA
CCACCCTGAGCTACGGCGTGCAGTGCTTCTCACGCTACCCCGATCACATGAAGCAGCACGACTTCTTCAA
GAGCGCCATGCCTGAGGGCTACATCCAGGAGCGCACCATCTTCTTCGAGGATGACGGCAACTACAAGTCG
CGCGCCGAGGTGAAGTTCGAGGGCGATACCCTGGTGAATCGCATCGAGCTGACCGGCACCGATTTCAAGG
AGGATGGCAACATCCTGGGCAATAAGATGGAGTACAACTACAACGCCCACAATGTGTACATCATGACCGA
CAAGGCCAAGAATGGCATCAAGGTGAACTTCAAGATCCGCCACAACATCGAGGATGGCAGCGTGCAGCTG
GCCGACCACTACCAGCAGAATACCCCCATCGGCGATGGCCCTGTGCTGCTGCCCGATAACCACTACCTGT
CCACCCAGAGCGCCCTGTCCAAGGACCCCAACGAGAAGCGCGATCACATGATCTACTTCGGCTTCGTGAC
CGCCGCCGCCATCACCCACGGCATGGATGAGCTGTACAAGTGAGCGGCCGCGACTCTAGATCATAATCAG
CCATACCACATTTGTAGAGGTTTTACTTGCTTTAAAAAACCTCCCACACCTCCCCCTGAACCTGAAACAT
AAAATGAATGCAATTGTTGTTGTTAACTTGTTTATTGCAGCTTATAATGGTTACAAATAAAGCAATAGCA
TCACAAATTTCACAAATAAAGCATTTTTTTCACTGCATTCTAGTTGTGGTTTGTCCAAACTCATCAATGT
ATCTTAAGGCGTAAATTGTAAGCGTTAATATTTTGTTAAAATTCGCGTTAAATTTTTGTTAAATCAGCTC
ATTTTTTAACCAATAGGCCGAAATCGGCAAAATCCCTTATAAATCAAAAGAATAGACCGAGATAGGGT
[37 nt withheld, positions 3919-3955]
AAAGAACGTGGACTCCAACGTCAAAGG
[49 nt withheld, positions 3983-4031]
T
[91 nt withheld, positions 4033-4123]
G
[124 nt withheld, positions 4125-4248]
CAGGTGGCACTTTTCGGGGAAATGTGCGCGGAACCCCTATTTGTTTATTTTTCTAAATACATTCAAATAT
GTATCCGCTCATGAGACAATAACCCTGATAAATGCTTCAATAATATTGAAAAAGGAAGAGTCCTGAGGCG
GAAAGAACCAGCTGTGGAATGTGTGTCAGTTAGGGTGTGGAAAGTCCCCAGGCTCCCCAGCAGGCAGAAG
TATGCAAAGCATGCATCTCAATTAGTCAGCAACCAGGTGTGGAAAGTCCCCAGGCTCCCCAGCAGGCAGA
AGTATGCAAAGCATGCATCTCAATTAGTCAGCAACCATAGTCCCGCCCCTAACTCCGCCCATCCCGCCCC
TAACTCCGCCCAGTTCCGCCCATTCTCCGCCCCATGGCTGACTAATTTTTTTTATTTATGCAGAGGCCGA
GGCCGCCTCGGCCTCTGAGCTATTCCAGAAGTAGTGAGGAGGCTTTTTTGGAGGCCTAGGCTTTTGCAAA
GATCGATATGAAAAAGCCTGAACTCACCGCGACGTCTGTCGAGAAGTTTCTGATCGAAAAGTTCGACAGC
GTCTCCGACCTGATGCAGCTCTCGGAGGGCGAAGAATCTCGTGCTTTCAGCTTCGATGTAGGAGGGCGTG
GATATGTCCTGCGGGTAAATAGCTGCGCCGATGGTTTCTACAAAGATCGTTATGTTTATCGGCACTTTGC
ATCGGCCGCGCTCCCGATTCCGGAAGTGCTTGACATTGGGGAATTCAGCGAGAGCCTGACCTATTGCATC
TCCCGCCGTGCACAGGGTGTCACGTTGCAAGACCTGCCTGAAACCGAACTGCCCGCTGTTCTGCAGCCGG
TCGCGGAGGCCATGGATGCGATCGCTGCGGCCGATCTTAGCCAGACGAGCGGGTTCGGCCCATTCGGACC
GCAAGGAATCGGTCAATACACTACATGGCGTGATTTCATATGCGCGATTGCTGATCCCCATGTGTATCAC
TGGCAAACTGTGATGGACGACACCGTCAGTGCGTCCGTCGCGCAGGCTCTCGATGAGCTGATGCTTTGGG
CCGAGGACTGCCCCGAAGTCCGGCACCTCGTGCACGCGGATTTCGGCTCCAACAATGTCCTGACGGACAA
TGGCCGCATAACAGCGGTCATTGACTGGAGCGAGGCGATGTTCGGGGATTCCCAATACGAGGTCGCCAAC
ATCTTCTTCTGGAGGCCGTGGTTGGCTTGTATGGAGCAGCAGACGCGCTACTTCGAGCGGAGGCATCCGG
AGCTTGCAGGATCGCCGCGGCTCCGGGCGTATATGCTCCGCATTGGTCTTGACCAACTCTATCAGAGCTT
GGTTGACGGCAATTTCGATGATGCAGCTTGGGCGCAGGGTCGATGCGACGCAATCGTCCGATCCGGAGCC
GGGACTGTCGGGCGTACACAAATCGCCCGCAGAAGCGCGGCCGTCTGGACCGATGGCTGTGTAGAAGTAC
TCGCCGATAGTGGAAACCGACGCCCCAGCACTCGTCCGAGGGCAAAGGAATAGAGTTCTAGAGGATCATA
ATCAGCCATACCACATTTGTAGAGGTTTTACTTGCTTTAAAAAACCTCCCACACCTCCCCCTGAACCTGA
AACATAAAATGAATGCAATTGTTGTTGTTAACTTGTTTATTGCAGCTTATAATGGTTACAAATAAAGCAA
TAGCATCACAAATTTCACAAATAAAGCATTTTTTTCACTGCCTCGCGATCCACAACCATGGCGAAAGGGC
CTCGTGATACGCCTATTTTTATAGGTTAATGTCATGATAATAATGGTTTCTTAGACGTCAGGTGGCACTT
TTCGGGGAAATGTGCGCGGAACCCCTATTTGTTTATTTTTCTAAATACATTCAAATATGTATCCGCTCAT
GAGACAATAACCCTGATAAATGCTTCAATAATATTGAAAAAGGAAGAGTATGAGTATTCAACATTTCCGT
GTCGCCCTTATTCCCTTTTTTGCGGCATTTTGCCTTCCTGTTTTTGCTCACCCAGAAACGCTGGTGAAAG
TAAAAGATGCTGAAGATCAGTTGGGTGCACGAGTGGGTTACATCGAACTGGATCTCAACAGCGGTAAGAT
CCTTGAGAGTTTTCGCCCCGAAGAACGTTTTCCAATGATGAGCACTTTTAAAGTTCTGCTATGTGGCGCG
GTATTATCCCGTGTTGACGCCGGGCAAGAGCAACTCGGTCGCCGCATACACTATTCTCAGAATGACTTGG
TTGAGTACTCACCAGTCACAGAAAAGCATCTTACGGATGGCATGACAGTAAGAGAATTATGCAGTGCTGC
CATAACCATGAGTGATAACACTGCGGCCAACTTACTTCTGACAACGATCGGAGGACCGAAGGAGCTAACC
GCTTTTTTGCACAACATGGGGGATCATGTAACTCGCCTTGATCGTTGGGAACCGGAGCTGAATGAAGCCA
TACCAAACGACGAGCGTGACACCACGATGCCTGTAGCAATGGCAACAACGTTGCGCAAACTATTAACTGG
CGAACTACTTACTCTAGCTTCCCGGCAACAATTAATAGACTGGATGGAGGCGGATAAAGTTGCAGGACCA
CTTCTGCGCTCGGCCCTTCCGGCTGGCTGGTTTATTGCTGATAAATCTGGAGCCGGTGAGCGTGGGTCTC
GCGGTATCATTGCAGCACTGGGGCCAGATGGTAAGCCCTCCCGTATCGTAGTTATCTACACGACGGGGAG
TCAGGCAACTATGGATGAACGAAATAGACAGATCGCTGAGATAGGTGCCTCACTGATTAAGCATTGGTAA
GGCGCGCCAGGCCCTGCCATAGCCTCAGGTTACTCATATATACTTTAGATTGATTTAAAACTTCATTTTT
AATTTAAAAGGATCTAGGTGAAGATCCTTTTTGATAATCTCATGACCAAAATCCCTTAACGTGAGTTTTC
GTTCCACTGAGCGTCAGACCCCGTAGAAAAGATCAAAGGATCTTCTTGAGATCCTTTTTTTCTGCGCGTA
ATCTGCTGCTTGCAAACAAAAAAACCACCGCTACCAGCGGTGGTTTGTTTGCCGGATCAAGAGCTACCAA
CTCTTTTTCCGAAGGTAACTGGCTTCAGCAGAGCGCAGATACCAAATACTGTTCTTCTAGTGTAGCCGTA
GTTAGGCCACCACTTCAAGAACTCTGTAGCACCGCCTACATACCTCGCTCTGCTAATCCTGTTACCAGTG
GCTGCTGCCAGTGGCGATAAGTCGTGTCTTACCGGGTTGGACTCAAGACGATAGTTACCGGATAAGGCGC
AGCGGTCGGGCTGAACGGGGGGTTCGTGCACACAGCCCAGCTTGGAGCGAACGACCTACACCGAACTGAG
ATACCTACAGCGTGAGCTATGAGAAAGCGCCACGCTTCCCGAAGGGAGAAAGGCGGACAGGTATCCGGTA
AGCGGCAGGGTCGGAACAGGAGAGCGCACGAGGGAGCTTCCAGGGGGAAACGCCTGGTATCTTTATAGTC
CTGTCGGGTTTCGCCACCTCTGACTTGAGCGTCGATTTTTGTGATGCTCGTCAGGGGGGCGGAGCCTATG
GAAAAACGCCAGCAACGCGGCCTTTTTACGGTTCCTGGCCTTTTGCTGGCCTTTTGCTCACATGTTCTTT
CCTGCGTTATCCCCTGATTCTGTGGATAACCGTATTACCGCCATGCAT
Features (pLannotate 1.2.2; 16 found; start..end, strand, type, name):
     61..364     +  enhancer       CMV enhancer: human cytomegalovirus immediate early enhancer
    365..568     +  promoter       CMV promoter: human cytomegalovirus (CMV) immediate early promoter
    591..627     +  misc_feature   MCS (fragment): multiple cloning site
    628..2808    +  CDS            CTCF: CTCF_HUMAN - Experimental evidence at protein level: Swiss-Prot protein existence level 1. Chromatin binding factor that binds to DNA sequence specific sites. Involved in transcriptional regulation by binding to chromatin insulators and preventing interaction between promoter and nearby enhancers and silencers. Acts as transcriptional repressor binding to promoters of vertebrate MYC gene and BAG1 gene. Also binds to the PLK and PIM1 promoters. Acts as a transcriptional activator of APP. Regulates APOA1/C3/A4/A5 gene cluster and controls MHC class II gene expression. Plays an essential role in
   2824..3543    +  CDS            AcGFP1: Aequorea coerulescens GFP mammalian codon-optimized
   3559..3642    +  CDS            large T antigen (fragment): large T antigen from SV40 (simian virus 40)
   3665..3786    +  polyA_signal   SV40 poly(A) signal: SV40 polyadenylation signal
   3820..4248    -  rep_origin     f1 ori (sequence partly withheld): f1 bacteriophage origin of replication; arrow indicates direction of (+) strand synthesis
   4275..4379    +  promoter       AmpR promoter: bla
   4381..4738    +  promoter       SV40 promoter: SV40 enhancer and early promoter
   4746..5771    +  CDS            HygR: aminoglycoside phosphotransferase from E. coli; aph(4)-Ia; confers resistance to hygromycin
   5782..5865    +  CDS            large T antigen (fragment): large T antigen from SV40 (simian virus 40)
   5888..5969    +  polyA_signal   SV40 poly(A) signal: SV40 polyadenylation signal
   6083..6187    +  promoter       AmpR promoter: bla
   6188..7048    +  CDS            AmpR: β-lactamase; bla; confers resistance to ampicillin, carbenicillin, and related antibiotics
   7234..7822    +  rep_origin     ori: high-copy-number ColE1/pMB1/pBR322/pUC origin of replication
