>Addgene plasmid #131799 | pAcGFP-Hyg-CTCF-N1 | addgene full sequence | sequence record 267775 | Addgene NGS Result
TAGTTATTAATAGTAATCAATTACGGGGTCATTAGTTCATAGCCCATATATGGAGTTCCGCGTTACATAA
CTTACGGTAAATGGCCCGCCTGGCTGACCGCCCAACGACCCCCGCCCATTGACGTCAATAATGACGTATG
TTCCCATAGTAACGCCAATAGGGACTTTCCATTGACGTCAATGGGTGGAGTATTTACGGTAAACTGCCCA
CTTGGCAGTACATCAAGTGTATCATATGCCAAGTACGCCCCCTATTGACGTCAATGACGGTAAATGGCCC
GCCTGGCATTATGCCCAGTACATGACCTTATGGGACTTTCCTACTTGGCAGTACATCTACGTATTAGTCA
TCGCTATTACCATGGTGATGCGGTTTTGGCAGTACATCAATGGGCGTGGATAGCGGTTTGACTCACGGGG
ATTTCCAAGTCTCCACCCCATTGACGTCAATGGGAGTTTGTTTTGGCACCAAAATCAACGGGACTTTCCA
AAATGTCGTAACAACTCCGCCCCATTGACGCAAATGGGCGGTAGGCGTGTACGGTGGGAGGTCTATATAA
GCAGAGCTGGTTTAGTGAACCGTCAGATCCGCTAGCGCTACCGGACTCAGATCTCGAGCTCAAGCTTCGA
ATTCTGCAGTCGACGGTACCGCGGGCCCGGGAAGCTTTTATGGAAGGTGATGCAGTCGAAGCCATTGTGG
AGGAGTCCGAAACTTTTATTAAAGGAAAGGAGAGAAAGACTTACCAGAGACGCCGGGAAGGGGGCCAGGA
AGAAGATGCCTGCCACTTACCCCAGAACCAGACGGATGGGGGTGAGGTGGTCCAGGATGTCAACAGCAGT
GTACAGATGGTGATGATGGAACAGCTGGACCCCACCCTTCTTCAGATGAAGACTGAAGTAATGGAGGGCA
CAGTGGCTCCAGAAGCAGAGGCTGCTGTGGACGATACCCAGATTATAACTTTACAGGTTGTAAATATGGA
GGAACAGCCCATAAACATAGGAGAACTTCAGCTTGTTCAAGTACCTGTTCCTGTGACTGTACCTGTTGCT
ACCACTTCAGTAGAAGAACTTCAGGGGGCTTATGAAAATGAAGTGTCTAAAGAGGGCCTTGCGGAAAGTG
AACCCATGATATGCCACACCCTACCTTTGCCTGAAGGGTTTCAGGTGGTTAAAGTGGGGGCCAATGGAGA
GGTGGAGACACTAGAACAAGGGGAACTTCCACCCCAGGAAGATCCTAGTTGGCAAAAAGACCCAGACTAT
CAGCCACCAGCCAAAAAAACAAAGAAAACCAAAAAGAGCAAACTGCGTTATACAGAGGAGGGCAAAGATG
TAGATGTGTCTGTCTACGATTTTGAGGAAGAACAGCAGGAGGGTCTGCTATCAGAGGTTAATGCAGAGAA
AGTGGTTGGTAATATGAAGCCTCCAAAGCCAACAAAAATTAAAAAGAAAGGTGTAAAGAAGACATTCCAG
TGTGAGCTTTGCAGTTACACGTGTCCACGGCGTTCAAATTTGGATCGTCACATGAAAAGCCACACTGATG
AGAGACCACACAAGTGCCATCTCTGTGGCAGGGCATTCAGAACAGTCACCCTCCTGAGGAATCACCTTAA
CACACACACAGGTACTCGTCCTCACAAGTGCCCAGACTGCGACATGGCCTTTGTGACCAGTGGAGAATTG
GTTCGGCATCGTCGTTACAAACACACCCACGAGAAGCCATTCAAGTGTTCCATGTGCGATTACGCCAGTG
TAGAAGTCAGCAAATTAAAACGTCACATTCGCTCTCATACTGGAGAGCGTCCGTTTCAGTGCAGTTTGTG
CAGTTATGCCAGCAGGGACACATACAAGCTGAAAAGGCACATGAGAACCCATTCAGGGGAAAAGCCTTAT
GAATGTTATATTTGTCATGCTCGGTTTACCCAAAGTGGTACCATGAAGATGCACATTTTACAGAAGCACA
CAGAAAATGTGGCCAAATTTCACTGTCCCCACTGTGACACAGTCATAGCCCGAAAAAGTGATTTGGGTGT
CCACTTGCGAAAGCAGCATTCCTATATTGAGCAAGGCAAGAAATGCCGTTACTGTGATGCTGTGTTTCAT
GAGCGCTATGCCCTCATCCAGCATCAGAAGTCACACAAGAATGAGAAGCGCTTTAAGTGTGACCAGTGTG
ATTACGCTTGTAGACAGGAGAGGCACATGATCATGCACAAGCGCACCCACACCGGGGAGAAGCCTTACGC
CTGCAGCCACTGCGATAAGACCTTCCGCCAGAAGCAGCTTCTCGACATGCACTTCAAGCGCTATCACGAC
CCCAACTTCGTCCCTGCGGCTTTTGTCTGTTCTAAGTGTGGGAAAACATTTACACGTCGGAATACCATGG
CAAGACATGCTGATAATTGTGCTGGCCCAGATGGCGTAGAGGGGGAAAATGGAGGAGAAACGAAGAAGAG
TAAACGTGGAAGAAAAAGAAAGATGCGCTCTAAGAAAGAAGATTCCTCTGACAGTGAAAATGCTGAACCA
GATCTGGACGACAATGAGGATGAGGAGGAGCCTGCCGTAGAAATTGAACCTGAGCCAGAGCCTCAGCCTG
TGACCCCAGCCCCACCACCCGCCAAGAAGCGGAGAGGACGACCCCCTGGCAGAACCAACCAGCCCAAACA
GAACCAGCCAACAGCTATCATTCAGGTTGAAGACCAGAATACAGGTGCAATTGAGAACATTATAGTTGAA
GTAAAAAAAGAGCCAGATGCTGAGCCCGCAGAGGGAGAGGAAGAGGAGGCCCAGCCAGCTGCCACAGATG
CCCCCAACGGAGACCTCACGCCCGAGATGATCCTCAGCATGATGGACCGGCCGGATCCACCGGTCATGGT
GAGCAAGGGCGCCGAGCTGTTCACCGGCATCGTGCCCATCCTGATCGAGCTGAATGGCGATGTGAATGGC
CACAAGTTCAGCGTGAGCGGCGAGGGCGAGGGCGATGCCACCTACGGCAAGCTGACCCTGAAGTTCATCT
GCACCACCGGCAAGCTGCCTGTGCCCTGGCCCACCCTGGTGACCACCCTGAGCTACGGCGTGCAGTGCTT
CTCACGCTACCCCGATCACATGAAGCAGCACGACTTCTTCAAGAGCGCCATGCCTGAGGGCTACATCCAG
GAGCGCACCATCTTCTTCGAGGATGACGGCAACTACAAGTCGCGCGCCGAGGTGAAGTTCGAGGGCGATA
CCCTGGTGAATCGCATCGAGCTGACCGGCACCGATTTCAAGGAGGATGGCAACATCCTGGGCAATAAGAT
GGAGTACAACTACAACGCCCACAATGTGTACATCATGACCGACAAGGCCAAGAATGGCATCAAGGTGAAC
TTCAAGATCCGCCACAACATCGAGGATGGCAGCGTGCAGCTGGCCGACCACTACCAGCAGAATACCCCCA
TCGGCGATGGCCCTGTGCTGCTGCCCGATAACCACTACCTGTCCACCCAGAGCGCCCTGTCCAAGGACCC
CAACGAGAAGCGCGATCACATGATCTACTTCGGCTTCGTGACCGCCGCCGCCATCACCCACGGCATGGAT
GAGCTGTACAAGTGAGCGGCCGCGACTCTAGATCATAATCAGCCATACCACATTTGTAGAGGTTTTACTT
GCTTTAAAAAACCTCCCACACCTCCCCCTGAACCTGAAACATAAAATGAATGCAATTGTTGTTGTTAACT
TGTTTATTGCAGCTTATAATGGTTACAAATAAAGCAATAGCATCACAAATTTCACAAATAAAGCATTTTT
TTCACTGCATTCTAGTTGTGGTTTGTCCAAACTCATCAATGTATCTTAAGGCGTAAATTGTAAGCGTTAA
TATTTTGTTAAAATTCGCGTTAAATTTTTGTTAAATCAGCTCATTTTTTAACCAATAGGCCGAAATCGGC
AAAATCCCTTATAAATCAAAAGAATAGACCGAGATAGGGT
[37 nt withheld, positions 3961-3997]
AAAGAACGTGGACTCCAACGTCAAAGG
[49 nt withheld, positions 4025-4073]
T
[91 nt withheld, positions 4075-4165]
G
[124 nt withheld, positions 4167-4290]
CAGGTGGCACTTTTCGGGGAAATGTGCGCGGAACCCCTATTTGTTTATTTTTCTAAATACATTCAAATAT
GTATCCGCTCATGAGACAATAACCCTGATAAATGCTTCAATAATATTGAAAAAGGAAGAGTCCTGAGGCG
GAAAGAACCAGCTGTGGAATGTGTGTCAGTTAGGGTGTGGAAAGTCCCCAGGCTCCCCAGCAGGCAGAAG
TATGCAAAGCATGCATCTCAATTAGTCAGCAACCAGGTGTGGAAAGTCCCCAGGCTCCCCAGCAGGCAGA
AGTATGCAAAGCATGCATCTCAATTAGTCAGCAACCATAGTCCCGCCCCTAACTCCGCCCATCCCGCCCC
TAACTCCGCCCAGTTCCGCCCATTCTCCGCCCCATGGCTGACTAATTTTTTTTATTTATGCAGAGGCCGA
GGCCGCCTCGGCCTCTGAGCTATTCCAGAAGTAGTGAGGAGGCTTTTTTGGAGGCCTAGGCTTTTGCAAA
GATCGATATGAAAAAGCCTGAACTCACCGCGACGTCTGTCGAGAAGTTTCTGATCGAAAAGTTCGACAGC
GTCTCCGACCTGATGCAGCTCTCGGAGGGCGAAGAATCTCGTGCTTTCAGCTTCGATGTAGGAGGGCGTG
GATATGTCCTGCGGGTAAATAGCTGCGCCGATGGTTTCTACAAAGATCGTTATGTTTATCGGCACTTTGC
ATCGGCCGCGCTCCCGATTCCGGAAGTGCTTGACATTGGGGAATTCAGCGAGAGCCTGACCTATTGCATC
TCCCGCCGTGCACAGGGTGTCACGTTGCAAGACCTGCCTGAAACCGAACTGCCCGCTGTTCTGCAGCCGG
TCGCGGAGGCCATGGATGCGATCGCTGCGGCCGATCTTAGCCAGACGAGCGGGTTCGGCCCATTCGGACC
GCAAGGAATCGGTCAATACACTACATGGCGTGATTTCATATGCGCGATTGCTGATCCCCATGTGTATCAC
TGGCAAACTGTGATGGACGACACCGTCAGTGCGTCCGTCGCGCAGGCTCTCGATGAGCTGATGCTTTGGG
CCGAGGACTGCCCCGAAGTCCGGCACCTCGTGCACGCGGATTTCGGCTCCAACAATGTCCTGACGGACAA
TGGCCGCATAACAGCGGTCATTGACTGGAGCGAGGCGATGTTCGGGGATTCCCAATACGAGGTCGCCAAC
ATCTTCTTCTGGAGGCCGTGGTTGGCTTGTATGGAGCAGCAGACGCGCTACTTCGAGCGGAGGCATCCGG
AGCTTGCAGGATCGCCGCGGCTCCGGGCGTATATGCTCCGCATTGGTCTTGACCAACTCTATCAGAGCTT
GGTTGACGGCAATTTCGATGATGCAGCTTGGGCGCAGGGTCGATGCGACGCAATCGTCCGATCCGGAGCC
GGGACTGTCGGGCGTACACAAATCGCCCGCAGAAGCGCGGCCGTCTGGACCGATGGCTGTGTAGAAGTAC
TCGCCGATAGTGGAAACCGACGCCCCAGCACTCGTCCGAGGGCAAAGGAATAGAGTTCTAGAGGATCATA
ATCAGCCATACCACATTTGTAGAGGTTTTACTTGCTTTAAAAAACCTCCCACACCTCCCCCTGAACCTGA
AACATAAAATGAATGCAATTGTTGTTGTTAACTTGTTTATTGCAGCTTATAATGGTTACAAATAAAGCAA
TAGCATCACAAATTTCACAAATAAAGCATTTTTTTCACTGCCTCGCGATCCACAACCATGGCGAAAGGGC
CTCGTGATACGCCTATTTTTATAGGTTAATGTCATGATAATAATGGTTTCTTAGACGTCAGGTGGCACTT
TTCGGGGAAATGTGCGCGGAACCCCTATTTGTTTATTTTTCTAAATACATTCAAATATGTATCCGCTCAT
GAGACAATAACCCTGATAAATGCTTCAATAATATTGAAAAAGGAAGAGTACTGAGAGATCCCCTCATAAT
TTCCCCAAAGCGTAACCATGTGTGAATAAATTTTGAGCTAGTAGGGTTGCAGCCACGAGTAAGTCTTCCC
TTGTTATTGTGTAGCCAGAATGCCGCAAAACTTCCATGCCTAAGCGAACTGTTGAGAGTACGTTTCGATT
TCTGACTGTGTTAGCCTGGAAGTGCTTGTCCCAACCTTGTTTCTGAGCATGAACGCCCGCAAGCCAACAT
GTTAGTTGAAGCATCAGGGCGATTAGCAGCATGATATCAAAACGCTCTGAGCTGCTCGTTCGGCTATGGC
GTAGGCCTAGTCCGTAGGCAGGACTTTTCAAGTCTCGGAAGGTTTCTTCAATCTGCATTCGCTTCGAATA
GATATTAACAAGTTGTTTGGGTGTTCGAATTTCAACAGGTAAGTTAGTTGCTAGAACCCATGGCTCCTTT
GCCGACGCTGAGTAGATTTTAGGTGACGGGTGGTGACAATGAGTCCGTGTCGAGCGCTGATTTTTTCGGC
CTTTAGAGCGAGATTTATACAATAGAATTTGGCATGAGATTGGATTGCTTTTAGTCAGCCTCTTATAGCC
TAAAGTCTTTGAGTGACTAGATGACATATCATGTAAGTTGCTGATAGGTTTCCAGTTTTCCGCTCCTAGG
TCTGCATATTGTACTTTTCCTCTTACTCGACTTAACCAGTACCAACCCAGCTTCTCAACGGATTTATACC
ATGGCACTTTAAAGCCAGCATCACTGACAATGAGCGGTGTGGTGTTACTCGGTAGAATGCTCGCAAGGTC
GGCTAGAAATTGGTCATGAGCTTTCTTTGAACATTGCTCTGAAAGCGGGAACGCTTTCTCATAAAGAGTA
ACAGAACGACCGTGTAGTGCGACTGAAGCTCGCAATACCATAAGTCGTTTTTGCTCACGAATATCAGACC
AGTCAACAAGTACAATGGGCATCGTATTGCCCGAACAGATAAAGCTAGCATGCCAACGGTATACAGCGAG
TCGCTCTTTGTGGAGGTGACGATTACCTAACAATCGGTCGATTCGTTTGATGTTATGTTTTGTTCTCGCT
TTGGTTGGCAGGTTACGGCCAAGTTCGGTAAGAGTGAGAGTTTTACAGTCAAGTAATGCGTGGCAAGCCA
ACGTTAAGCTGTTGAGTCGTTTTAAGTGTAATTCGGGGCAGAATTGGTAAAGAGAGTCGTGTAAAATATC
GAGTTCGCACATCTTGTTGTCTGATTATTGATTTTTCGCGAAACCATTTGATCATATGACAAGATGTGTA
TCCACCTTAACTTAATGATTTTTACCAAAATCATTAGGGGATTCATCAGGGAAGAGTATGAGTATTCAAC
ATTTCCGTGTCGCCCTTATTCCCTTTTTTGCGGCATTTTGCCTTCCTGTTTTTGCTCACCCAGAAACGCT
GGTGAAAGTAAAAGATGCTGAAGATCAGTTGGGTGCACGAGTGGGTTACATCGAACTGGATCTCAACAGC
GGTAAGATCCTTGAGAGTTTTCGCCCCGAAGAACGTTTTCCAATGATGAGCACTTTTAAAGTTCTGCTAT
GTGGCGCGGTATTATCCCGTGTTGACGCCGGGCAAGAGCAACTCGGTCGCCGCATACACTATTCTCAGAA
TGACTTGGTTGAGTACTCACCAGTCACAGAAAAGCATCTTACGGATGGCATGACAGTAAGAGAATTATGC
AGTGCTGCCATAACCATGAGTGATAACACTGCGGCCAACTTACTTCTGACAACGATCGGAGGACCGAAGG
AGCTAACCGCTTTTTTGCACAACATGGGGGATCATGTAACTCGCCTTGATCGTTGGGAACCGGAGCTGAA
TGAAGCCATACCAAACGACGAGCGTGACACCACGATGCCTGTAGCAATGGCAACAACGTTGCGCAAACTA
TTAACTGGCGAACTACTTACTCTAGCTTCCCGGCAACAATTAATAGACTGGATGGAGGCGGATAAAGTTG
CAGGACCACTTCTGCGCTCGGCCCTTCCGGCTGGCTGGTTTATTGCTGATAAATCTGGAGCCGGTGAGCG
TGGGTCTCGCGGTATCATTGCAGCACTGGGGCCAGATGGTAAGCCCTCCCGTATCGTAGTTATCTACACG
ACGGGGAGTCAGGCAACTATGGATGAACGAAATAGACAGATCGCTGAGATAGGTGCCTCACTGATTAAGC
ATTGGTAAGGCGCGCCAGGCCCTGCCATAGCCTCAGGTTACTCATATATACTTTAGATTGATTTAAAACT
TCATTTTTAATTTAAAAGGATCTAGGTGAAGATCCTTTTTGATAATCTCATGACCAAAATCCCTTAACGT
GAGTTTTCGTTCCACTGAGCGTCAGACCCCGTAGAAAAGATCAAAGGATCTTCTTGAGATCCTTTTTTTC
TGCGCGTAATCTGCTGCTTGCAAACAAAAAAACCACCGCTACCAGCGGTGGTTTGTTTGCCGGATCAAGA
GCTACCAACTCTTTTTCCGAAGGTAACTGGCTTCAGCAGAGCGCAGATACCAAATACTGTTCTTCTAGTG
TAGCCGTAGTTAGGCCACCACTTCAAGAACTCTGTAGCACCGCCTACATACCTCGCTCTGCTAATCCTGT
TACCAGTGGCTGCTGCCAGTGGCGATAAGTCGTGTCTTACCGGGTTGGACTCAAGACGATAGTTACCGGA
TAAGGCGCAGCGGTCGGGCTGAACGGGGGGTTCGTGCACACAGCCCAGCTTGGAGCGAACGACCTACACC
GAACTGAGATACCTACAGCGTGAGCTATGAGAAAGCGCCACGCTTCCCGAAGGGAGAAAGGCGGACAGGT
ATCCGGTAAGCGGCAGGGTCGGAACAGGAGAGCGCACGAGGGAGCTTCCAGGGGGAAACGCCTGGTATCT
TTATAGTCCTGTCGGGTTTCGCCACCTCTGACTTGAGCGTCGATTTTTGTGATGCTCGTCAGGGGGGCGG
AGCCTATGGAAAAACGCCAGCAACGCGGCCTTTTTACGGTTCCTGGCCTTTTGCTGGCCTTTTGCTCACA
TGTTCTTTCCTGCGTTATCCCCTGATTCTGTGGATAACCGTATTACCGCCATGCAT
Features (pLannotate 1.2.2; 17 found; start..end, strand, type, name):
     61..364     +  enhancer       CMV enhancer: human cytomegalovirus immediate early enhancer
    365..568     +  promoter       CMV promoter: human cytomegalovirus (CMV) immediate early promoter
    591..662     +  misc_feature   MCS (fragment): multiple cloning site
    670..2850    +  CDS            CTCF: CTCF_HUMAN - Experimental evidence at protein level: Swiss-Prot protein existence level 1. Chromatin binding factor that binds to DNA sequence specific sites. Involved in transcriptional regulation by binding to chromatin insulators and preventing interaction between promoter and nearby enhancers and silencers. Acts as transcriptional repressor binding to promoters of vertebrate MYC gene and BAG1 gene. Also binds to the PLK and PIM1 promoters. Acts as a transcriptional activator of APP. Regulates APOA1/C3/A4/A5 gene cluster and controls MHC class II gene expression. Plays an essential role in
   2866..3585    +  CDS            AcGFP1: Aequorea coerulescens GFP mammalian codon-optimized
   3601..3684    +  CDS            large T antigen (fragment): large T antigen from SV40 (simian virus 40)
   3707..3828    +  polyA_signal   SV40 poly(A) signal: SV40 polyadenylation signal
   3862..4290    -  rep_origin     f1 ori (sequence partly withheld): f1 bacteriophage origin of replication; arrow indicates direction of (+) strand synthesis
   4317..4421    +  promoter       AmpR promoter: bla
   4423..4780    +  promoter       SV40 promoter: SV40 enhancer and early promoter
   4788..5813    +  CDS            HygR: aminoglycoside phosphotransferase from E. coli; aph(4)-Ia; confers resistance to hygromycin
   5824..5907    +  CDS            large T antigen (fragment): large T antigen from SV40 (simian virus 40)
   5930..6011    +  polyA_signal   SV40 poly(A) signal: SV40 polyadenylation signal
   6125..6229    +  promoter       AmpR promoter: bla
   7444..7513    +  ncRNA          RNA-OUT: Accession: RF00240 - RNA-OUT
   7568..8428    +  CDS            AmpR: β-lactamase; bla; confers resistance to ampicillin, carbenicillin, and related antibiotics
   8614..9202    +  rep_origin     ori: high-copy-number ColE1/pMB1/pBR322/pUC origin of replication
