[The description below was written by a language model from this plasmid's Addgene catalogue record and pLannotate feature annotations shown in this document.]
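Description:
pAcGFP-Hyg-CTCF-N1 is a mammalian expression plasmid built on the pAcGFP-Hyg-N1 backbone for producing human CTCF fused at its C terminus to a green fluorescent protein. The 2,181 bp CTCF coding sequence was inserted between the HindIII and BamHI sites of the multiple cloning site, downstream of the human cytomegalovirus immediate early enhancer and promoter. It is followed after a short linker by AcGFP1, a mammalian codon-optimized GFP from Aequorea coerulescens, and the transcript ends at an SV40 polyadenylation signal. A second cassette, in which the SV40 enhancer/early promoter drives the hygromycin phosphotransferase gene with its own SV40 poly(A) signal, allows hygromycin selection in mammalian cells. In bacteria the plasmid is maintained by a high-copy ColE1/pUC-type origin and selected through β-lactamase (ampicillin resistance). An f1 origin is also present.

The stated use is transient transfection to express CTCF-GFP in mammalian cells, which lets the chromatin insulator-binding factor be followed by fluorescence. The associated study concerned cytoplasmic mislocalization of CTCF in acute myeloid leukemia.

Two sequence records exist and they differ. The depositor's 7,936 bp map places the AmpR promoter directly against the AmpR coding sequence. The repository's sequenced record is 9,316 nt and shows a gap of more than 1.3 kb between the two, containing an annotated RNA-OUT element. This agrees with the depositor's comment that an IS4-like insertion element lies there. The insertion is not known to impair function, since the plasmid still grows under ampicillin. The sequenced record also retains a slightly longer cloning-site fragment upstream of CTCF.
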