Addgene plasmid #131799: pAcGFP-Hyg-CTCF-N1
Purpose: Expresses human CTCF-GFP in mammalian cells through transient transfection
Depositing lab: Mark Minden. Depositing organization: University Health Network. Publication: NPM1c impedes CTCF functions through cytoplasmic mislocalization in acute myeloid leukemia. Wang AJ, Han Y, Jia N, Chen P, Minden MD. Leukemia. 2020 May;34(5):1278-1290. doi: 10.1038/s41375-019-0681-8. Epub 2019 Dec 12. PubMed 31831844.
Backbone
  Vector backbone: pAcGFP-Hyg-N1
  Backbone size w/o insert (bp): 5791
  Total vector size (bp): 7936
  Modifications to backbone: None
  Vector type: Mammalian Expression
  Selectable markers: Hygromycin
Growth in bacteria
  Bacterial resistance: Ampicillin, 100 μg/mL
  Growth temperature: 37°C
  Growth strain: DH5alpha
  Copy number: High Copy
Gene/Insert
  Gene/Insert name: CTCF
  Species: H. sapiens (human)
  Insert size (bp): 2181
  Entrez Gene: CTCF (a.k.a. CFAP108, FAP108, MRD21)
  Tag / fusion protein: GFP (C terminal on insert)
  Cloning method: Restriction Enzyme; 5′ cloning site HindIII (not destroyed); 3′ cloning site BamHI (not destroyed)
  Sequencing primers: 5′ GGAG GTCTATATAA GCAGAGCTG
Resource information
  A portion of this plasmid was derived from a plasmid made by: Dr Elena Pugacheva
Terms and licenses: Academic/Nonprofit Terms; Industry Terms: Not Available to Industry
Depositor comments: Please note: Plasmid contains an IS4-like element between the AmpR promoter and AmpR resistance gene. This discrepancy is not known to affect plasmid function as plasmid was able to grow in Ampicillin.
How to cite: pAcGFP-Hyg-CTCF-N1 was a gift from Mark Minden (Addgene plasmid # 131799 ; http://n2t.net/addgene:131799 ; RRID:Addgene_131799)
